Addgene plasmid #116540: pHAGE-PIK3CA-R93W
Purpose: Lentiviral expression of PIK3CA R93W
Depositing lab: Gordon Mills & Kenneth Scott. Depositing organization: Baylor College of Medicine. Publication: Systematic Functional Annotation of Somatic Mutations in Cancer. Ng PK, Li J, Jeong KJ, Shao S, Chen H, Tsang YH, Sengupta S, Wang Z, Bhavana VH, Tran R, Soewito S, Minussi DC, Moreno D, Kong K, Dogruluk T, Lu H, Gao J, Tokheim C, Zhou DC, Johnson AM, Zeng J, Ip CKM, Ju Z, Wester M, Yu S, Li Y, Vellano CP, Schultz N, Karchin R, Ding L, Lu Y, Cheung LWT, Chen K, Shaw KR, Meric-Bernstam F, Scott KL, Yi S, Sahni N, Liang H, Mills GB. Cancer Cell. 2018 Mar 12;33(3):450-462.e10. doi: 10.1016/j.ccell.2018.01.021. PubMed 29533785.
Backbone
  Vector backbone: pHAGE
  Vector type: Lentiviral
Growth in bacteria
  Bacterial resistance: Ampicillin, 100 μg/mL
  Growth temperature: 37°C
  Growth strain: Stbl3
  Copy number: High Copy
Gene/Insert
  Gene/Insert name: PIK3CA
  Species: H. sapiens (human)
  Mutation: R93W
  Entrez Gene: PIK3CA (a.k.a. CCM4, CLAPO, CLOVE, CWS5, HMH, MCAP, MCM, MCMTC, PI3K, PI3K-alpha, p110-alpha)
  Cloning method: Gateway Cloning
Terms and licenses: Academic/Nonprofit Terms; Industry Terms: Not Available to Industry
How to cite: pHAGE-PIK3CA-R93W was a gift from Gordon Mills & Kenneth Scott (Addgene plasmid # 116540 ; http://n2t.net/addgene:116540 ; RRID:Addgene_116540)
