[The description below was written by a language model from this plasmid's Addgene catalogue record and pLannotate feature annotations shown in this document.]
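Description:
pHAGE-PIK3CA-R93W is an HIV-1-based lentiviral expression plasmid of about 11.7 kb, built on the pHAGE backbone and carrying the human PIK3CA open reading frame with the R93W substitution. PIK3CA encodes p110-alpha, the catalytic subunit of phosphoinositide 3-kinase, which converts PtdIns(4,5)P2 to PIP3 and so recruits and activates effectors such as AKT1 and PDPK1. In bacteria the plasmid is maintained through a high-copy ColE1/pUC-type origin and selected with ampicillin via the β-lactamase gene.

The transfer cassette lies between a truncated 5' LTR and a self-inactivating ΔU3 3' LTR. It contains the Ψ packaging signal with a gag fragment, the Rev response element for Rev-dependent nuclear export of the genomic RNA, and the cPPT/CTS. Short nef and Rev fragments are residual viral sequence. Inside this frame, the constitutive human EF-1α promoter drives the PIK3CA coding sequence, which is flanked by attB1 and attB2 sites left by Gateway recombination. Downstream, an EMCV IRES allows translation of a puromycin N-acetyltransferase gene from the same transcript, so transduced cells can be selected with puromycin, and a WPRE enhances transcript expression. A V5 epitope sequence is annotated after attB2, separated from the insert by T3 and T7 promoter sequences and an attB4 fragment. The record does not indicate whether it is fused in frame to the kinase.

The stated purpose is lentiviral expression of the R93W variant. It was deposited with a study on systematic functional annotation of somatic cancer mutations, which fits use in assays of the mutation's effect.
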