Features (pLannotate 1.2.2; 30 found; start..end, strand, type, name):
    377..634     +  LTR            5' LTR (truncated): truncated 5' long terminal repeat (LTR) from HIV-1
    681..806     +  misc_feature   HIV-1 Ψ: packaging signal of human immunodeficiency virus type 1
    790..1128    +  CDS            HIV-1 gag (fragment): gag protein from human immunodeficiency virus 1; gag
   1303..1536    +  misc_feature   RRE: The Rev response element (RRE) of HIV-1 allows for Rev-dependent mRNA export from the nucleus to the cytoplasm.
   1913..2013    +  CDS            Rev (fragment): human immunodeficiency virus 1 (HIV-1) Rev protein; rev; enhances nuclear export of unspliced and incompletely spliced viral mRNAs
   2058..2175    +  misc_feature   cPPT/CTS: central polypurine tract and central termination sequence of HIV-1
   2223..3401    +  promoter       EF-1α promoter: strong constitutive promoter for human elongation factor EF-1α
   3422..3442    +  protein_bind   attB1: mutant version of attB; core recombination site for the Gateway® BP reaction BP Clonase™
   3448..6651    +  CDS            PIK3CA: PK3CA_HUMAN - Experimental evidence at protein level: Swiss-Prot protein existence level 1. Phosphoinositide-3-kinase (PI3K) phosphorylates phosphatidylinositol (PI) and its phosphorylated derivatives at position 3 of the inositol ring to produce 3-phosphoinositides (PubMed:15135396, PubMed:23936502, PubMed:28676499). Uses ATP and PtdIns(4,5)P2 (phosphatidylinositol 4,5-bisphosphate) to generate phosphatidylinositol 3,4,5-trisphosphate (PIP3) (PubMed:15135396, PubMed:28676499). PIP3 plays a key role by recruiting PH domain- containing proteins to the membrane, including AKT1 and PDPK1, activat
   6656..6680    -  protein_bind   attB2: mutant version of attB; recombination site for the Gateway® BP reaction BP Clonase™
   6688..6706    +  promoter       T3 promoter: promoter for bacteriophage T3 RNA polymerase
   6732..6750    -  promoter       T7 promoter: promoter for bacteriophage T7 RNA polymerase
   6756..6774    -  protein_bind   attB4 (fragment): mutant version of attB; core recombination site for the Gateway® BP reaction BP Clonase™
   6830..6871    +  CDS            V5 tag: epitope tag from simian virus 5
   6997..7459    +  misc_feature   IRES: internal ribosome entry site (IRES) of the encephalomyocarditis virus (EMCV)
   7473..8070    +  CDS            PuroR (fragment): puromycin N-acetyltransferase; pac from Streptomyces; confers resistance to puromycin
   8086..8674    +  misc_feature   WPRE: woodchuck hepatitis virus posttranscriptional regulatory element
   8682..8747    +  CDS            nef (fragment): NEF_HV1Z2 - Experimental evidence at protein level: Swiss-Prot protein existence level 1. Extracellular Nef protein targets CD4(+) T-lymphocytes for apoptosis by interacting with CXCR4 surface receptors. From Human immunodeficiency virus type 1 group M subtype D (isolate Z2/CDC-Z34) (HIV-1).
   8749..8982    +  LTR            3' LTR (ΔU3): self-inactivating 3' long terminal repeat (LTR) from HIV-1
   9187..9291    +  promoter       AmpR promoter: bla
   9292..10152   +  CDS            AmpR: β-lactamase; bla; confers resistance to ampicillin, carbenicillin, and related antibiotics
  10323..10911   +  rep_origin     ori: high-copy-number ColE1/pMB1/pBR322/pUC origin of replication
  11094..11148   +  CDS            lacI (fragment): lac repressor; lacI; The lac repressor binds to the lac operator to inhibit transcription in E. coli. This inhibition can be relieved by adding lactose or isopropyl-β-D-thiogalactopyranoside (IPTG).
  11154..11247   +  rep_origin     SV40 ori (fragment): SV40 origin of replication
  11272..11309   +  CDS            lacI (fragment): lac repressor; lacI; The lac repressor binds to the lac operator to inhibit transcription in E. coli. This inhibition can be relieved by adding lactose or isopropyl-β-D-thiogalactopyranoside (IPTG).
  11322..11343   +  protein_bind   CAP binding site: CAP binding activates transcription in the presence of cAMP. E. coli catabolite activator protein
  11358..11388   +  promoter       lac promoter: promoter for the E. coli lac operon
  11392..11414   +  protein_bind   lac operator (fragment): The lac repressor binds to the lac operator to inhibit transcription in E. coli. This inhibition can be relieved by adding lactose or isopropyl-β-D-thiogalactopyranoside (IPTG). lac repressor encoded by lacI
  11446..11529   +  polyA_signal   SV40 poly(A) signal (fragment): SV40 polyadenylation signal
  11696..329     +  CDS            nef (fragment) (across the origin): NEF_HV1BR - Experimental evidence at protein level: Swiss-Prot protein existence level 1. Extracellular Nef protein targets CD4(+) T-lymphocytes for apoptosis by interacting with CXCR4 surface receptors (PubMed:14990729). From Human immunodeficiency virus type 1 group M subtype B (isolate BRU/LAI) (HIV-1).
>Addgene plasmid #116540 | pHAGE-PIK3CA-R93W | addgene full sequence | sequence record 242937 | Addgene NGS Result
TGGAAGGGCTAATTCACTCCCAAAGAAGACAAGATATCCTTGATCTGTGGATCTACCACACACAAGGCTA
CTTCCCTGATTAGCAGAACTACACACCAGGGCCAGGGGTCAGATATCCACTGACCTTTGGATGGTGCTAC
AAGCTAGTACCAGTTGAGCCAGATAAGGTAGAAGAGGCCAATAAAGGAGAGAACACCAGCTTGTTACACC
CTGTGAGCCTGCATGGGATGGATGACCCGGAGAGAGAAGTGTTAGAGTGGAGGTTTGACAGCCGCCTAGC
ATTTCATCACGTGGCCCGAGAGCTGCATCCGGAGTACTTCAAGAACTGCTGATATCGAGCTTGCTACAAG
GGACTTTCCGCTGGGGACTTTCCAGGGAGGCGTGGCCTGGGCGGGACTGGGGAGTGGCGAGCCCTCAGAT
CCTGCATATAAGCAGCTGCTTTTTGCCTGTACTGGGTCTCTCTGGTTAGACCAGATCTGAGCCTGGGAGC
TCTCTGGCTAACTAGGGAACCCACTGCTTAAGCCTCAATAAAGCTTGCCTTGAGTGCTTCAAGTAGTGTG
TGCCCGTCTGTTGTGTGACTCTGGTAACTAGAGATCCCTCAGACCCTTTTAGTCAGTGTGGAAAATCTCT
AGCAGTGGCGCCCGAACAGGGACTTGAAAGCGAAAGGGAAACCAGAGGAGCTCTCTCGACGCAGGACTCG
GCTTGCTGAAGCGCGCACGGCAAGAGGCGAGGGGCGGCGACTGGTGAGTACGCCAAAAATTTTGACTAGC
GGAGGCTAGAAGGAGAGAGATGGGTGCGAGAGCGTCAGTATTAAGCGGGGGAGAATTAGATCGCGATGGG
AAAAAATTCGGTTAAGGCCAGGGGGAAAGAAAAAATATAAATTAAAACATATAGTATGGGCAAGCAGGGA
GCTAGAACGATTCGCAGTTAATCCTGGCCTGTTAGAAACATCAGAAGGCTGTAGACAAATACTGGGACAG
CTACAACCATCCCTTCAGACAGGATCAGAAGAACTTAGATCATTATATAATACAGTAGCAACCCTCTATT
GTGTGCATCAAAGGATAGAGATAAAAGACACCAAGGAAGCTTTAGACAAGATAGAGGAAGAGCAAAACAA
AAGTAAGACCACCGCACAGCAAGCGGCCGGCCGCTGATCTTCAGACCTGGAGGAGGAGATATGAGGGACA
ATTGGAGAAGTGAATTATATAAATATAAAGTAGTAAAAATTGAACCATTAGGAGTAGCACCCACCAAGGC
AAAGAGAAGAGTGGTGCAGAGAGAAAAAAGAGCAGTGGGAATAGGAGCTTTGTTCCTTGGGTTCTTGGGA
GCAGCAGGAAGCACTATGGGCGCAGCGTCAATGACGCTGACGGTACAGGCCAGACAATTATTGTCTGGTA
TAGTGCAGCAGCAGAACAATTTGCTGAGGGCTATTGAGGCGCAACAGCATCTGTTGCAACTCACAGTCTG
GGGCATCAAGCAGCTCCAGGCAAGAATCCTGGCTGTGGAAAGATACCTAAAGGATCAACAGCTCCTGGGG
ATTTGGGGTTGCTCTGGAAAACTCATTTGCACCACTGCTGTGCCTTGGAATGCTAGTTGGAGTAATAAAT
CTCTGGAACAGATTTGGAATCACACGACCTGGATGGAGTGGGACAGAGAAATTAACAATTACACAAGCTT
AATACACTCCTTAATTGAAGAATCGCAAAACCAGCAAGAAAAGAATGAACAAGAATTATTGGAATTAGAT
AAATGGGCAAGTTTGTGGAATTGGTTTAACATAACAAATTGGCTGTGGTATATAAAATTATTCATAATGA
TAGTAGGAGGCTTGGTAGGTTTAAGAATAGTTTTTGCTGTACTTTCTATAGTGAATAGAGTTAGGCAGGG
ATATTCACCATTATCGTTTCAGACCCACCTCCCAACCCCGAGGGGACCCGACAGGCCCGAAGGAATAGAA
GAAGAAGGTGGAGAGAGAGACAGAGACAGATCCATTCGATTAGTGAACGGATCTCGACGGTATCGCCGAA
TTCACAAATGGCAGTATTCATCCACAATTTTAAAAGAAAAGGGGGGATTGGGGGGTACAGTGCAGGGGAA
AGAATAGTAGACATAATAGCAACAGACATACAAACTAAAGAATTACAAAAACAAATTACAAAAATTCAAA
ATTTTCGGGTTTATTACAGGGACAGCAGAGATCCAGTTTGGACTAGTCGTGAGGCTCCGGTGCCCGTCAG
TGGGCAGAGCGCACATCGCCCACAGTCCCCGAGAAGTTGGGGGGAGGGGTCGGCAATTGAACCGGTGCCT
AGAGAAGGTGGCGCGGGGTAAACTGGGAAAGTGATGTCGTGTACTGGCTCCGCCTTTTTCCCGAGGGTGG
GGGAGAACCGTATATAAGTGCAGTAGTCGCCGTGAACGTTCTTTTTCGCAACGGGTTTGCCGCCAGAACA
CAGGTAAGTGCCGTGTGTGGTTCCCGCGGGCCTGGCCTCTTTACGGGTTATGGCCCTTGCGTGCCTTGAA
TTACTTCCACCTGGCTGCAGTACGTGATTCTTGATCCCGAGCTTCGGGTTGGAAGTGGGTGGGAGAGTTC
GAGGCCTTGCGCTTAAGGAGCCCCTTCGCCTCGTGCTTGAGTTGAGGCCTGGCCTGGGCGCTGGGGCCGC
CGCGTGCGAATCTGGTGGCACCTTCGCGCCTGTCTCGCTGCTTTCGATAAGTCTCTAGCCATTTAAAATT
TTTGATGACCTGCTGCGACGCTTTTTTTCTGGCAAGATAGTCTTGTAAATGCGGGCCAAGATCTGCACAC
TGGTATTTCGGTTTTTGGGGCCGCGGGCGGCGACGGGGCCCGTGCGTCCCAGCGCACATGTTCGGCGAGG
CGGGGCCTGCGAGCGCGGCCACCGAGAATCGGACGGGGGTAGTCTCAAGCTGGCCGGCCTGCTCTGGTGC
CTGGCCTCGCGCCGCCGTGTATCGCCCCGCCCTGGGCGGCAAGGCTGGCCCGGTCGGCACCAGTTGCGTG
AGCGGAAAGATGGCCGCTTCCCGGCCCTGCTGCAGGGAGCTCAAAATGGAGGACGCGGCGCTCGGGAGAG
CGGGCGGGTGAGTCACCCACACAAAGGAAAAGGGCCTTTCCGTCCTCAGCCGTCGCTTCATGTGACTCCA
CGGAGTACCGGGCGCCGTCCAGGCACCTCGATTAGTTCTCGAGCTTTTGGAGTACGTCGTCTTTAGGTTG
GGGGGAGGGGTTTTATGCGATGGAGTTTCCCCACACTGAGTGGGTGGAGACTGAAGTTAGGCCAGCTTGG
CACTTGATGTAATTCTCCTTGGAATTTGCCCTTTTTGAGTTTGGATCTTGGTTCATTCTCAAGCCTCAGA
CAGTGGTTCAAAGTTTTTTTCTTCCATTTCAGGTGTCGTGAAGCGGCCCTGCAGATATCAACAAGTTTGT
ACAAAAAAGCAGGCACCATGCCTCCAAGACCATCATCAGGTGAACTGTGGGGCATCCACTTGATGCCCCC
AAGAATCCTAGTAGAATGTTTACTACCAAATGGAATGATAGTGACTTTAGAATGCCTCCGTGAGGCTACA
TTAATAACCATAAAGCATGAACTATTTAAAGAAGCAAGAAAATACCCCCTCCATCAACTTCTTCAAGATG
AATCTTCTTACATTTTCGTAAGTGTTACTCAAGAAGCAGAAAGGGAAGAATTTTTTGATGAAACAAGACG
ACTTTGTGACCTTTGGCTTTTTCAACCCTTTTTAAAAGTAATTGAACCAGTAGGCAACCGTGAAGAAAAG
ATCCTCAATCGAGAAATTGGTTTTGCTATCGGCATGCCAGTGTGTGAATTTGATATGGTTAAAGATCCAG
AAGTACAGGACTTCCGAAGAAATATTCTGAACGTTTGTAAAGAAGCTGTGGATCTTAGGGACCTCAATTC
ACCTCATAGTAGAGCAATGTATGTCTATCCTCCAAATGTAGAATCTTCACCAGAATTGCCAAAGCACATA
TATAATAAATTAGATAAAGGGCAAATAATAGTGGTGATCTGGGTAATAGTTTCTCCAAATAATGACAAGC
AGAAGTATACTCTGAAAATCAACCATGACTGTGTACCAGAACAAGTAATTGCTGAAGCAATCAGGAAAAA
AACTCGAAGTATGTTGCTATCCTCTGAACAACTAAAACTCTGTGTTTTAGAATATCAGGGCAAGTATATT
TTAAAAGTGTGTGGATGTGATGAATACTTCCTAGAAAAATATCCTCTGAGTCAGTATAAGTATATAAGAA
GCTGTATAATGCTTGGGAGGATGCCCAATTTGATGTTGATGGCTAAAGAAAGCCTTTATTCTCAACTGCC
AATGGACTGTTTTACAATGCCATCTTATTCCAGACGCATTTCCACAGCTACACCATATATGAATGGAGAA
ACATCTACAAAATCCCTTTGGGTTATAAATAGTGCACTCAGAATAAAAATTCTTTGTGCAACCTACGTGA
ATGTAAATATTCGAGACATTGATAAGATCTATGTTCGAACAGGTATCTACCATGGAGGAGAACCCTTATG
TGACAATGTGAACACTCAAAGAGTACCTTGTTCCAATCCCAGGTGGAATGAATGGCTGAATTATGATATA
TACATTCCTGATCTTCCTCGTGCTGCTCGACTTTGCCTTTCCATTTGCTCTGTTAAAGGCCGAAAGGGTG
CTAAAGAGGAACACTGTCCATTGGCATGGGGAAATATAAACTTGTTTGATTACACAGACACTCTAGTATC
TGGAAAAATGGCTTTGAATCTTTGGCCAGTACCTCATGGATTAGAAGATTTGCTGAACCCTATTGGTGTT
ACTGGATCAAATCCAAATAAAGAAACTCCATGCTTAGAGTTGGAGTTTGACTGGTTCAGCAGTGTGGTAA
AGTTCCCAGATATGTCAGTGATTGAAGAGCATGCCAATTGGTCTGTATCCCGAGAAGCAGGATTTAGCTA
TTCCCACGCAGGACTGAGTAACAGACTAGCTAGAGACAATGAATTAAGGGAAAATGACAAAGAACAGCTC
AAAGCAATTTCTACACGAGATCCTCTCTCTGAAATCACTGAGCAGGAGAAAGATTTTCTATGGAGTCACA
GACACTATTGTGTAACTATCCCCGAAATTCTACCCAAATTGCTTCTGTCTGTTAAATGGAATTCTAGAGA
TGAAGTAGCCCAGATGTATTGCTTGGTAAAAGATTGGCCTCCAATCAAACCTGAACAGGCTATGGAACTT
CTGGACTGTAATTACCCAGATCCTATGGTTCGAGGTTTTGCTGTTCGGTGCTTGGAAAAATATTTAACAG
ATGACAAACTTTCTCAGTATTTAATTCAGCTAGTACAGGTCCTAAAATATGAACAATATTTGGATAACTT
GCTTGTGAGATTTTTACTGAAGAAAGCATTGACTAATCAAAGGATTGGGCACTTTTTCTTTTGGCATTTA
AAATCTGAGATGCACAATAAAACAGTTAGCCAGAGGTTTGGCCTGCTTTTGGAGTCCTATTGTCGTGCAT
GTGGGATGTATTTGAAGCACCTGAATAGGCAAGTCGAGGCAATGGAAAAGCTCATTAACTTAACTGACAT
TCTCAAACAGGAGAAGAAGGATGAAACACAAAAGGTACAGATGAAGTTTTTAGTTGAGCAAATGAGGCGA
CCAGATTTCATGGATGCTCTACAGGGCTTTCTGTCTCCTCTAAACCCTGCTCATCAACTAGGAAACCTCA
GGCTTGAAGAGTGTCGAATTATGTCCTCTGCAAAAAGGCCACTGTGGTTGAATTGGGAGAACCCAGACAT
CATGTCAGAGTTACTGTTTCAGAACAATGAGATCATCTTTAAAAATGGGGATGATTTACGGCAAGATATG
CTAACACTTCAAATTATTCGTATTATGGAAAATATCTGGCAAAATCAAGGTCTTGATCTTCGAATGTTAC
CTTATGGTTGTCTGTCAATCGGTGACTGTGTGGGACTTATTGAGGTGGTGCGAAATTCTCACACTATTAT
GCAAATTCAGTGCAAAGGCGGCTTGAAAGGTGCACTGCAGTTCAACAGCCACACACTACATCAGTGGCTC
AAAGACAAGAACAAAGGAGAAATATATGATGCAGCCATTGACCTGTTTACACGTTCATGTGCTGGATACT
GTGTAGCTACCTTCATTTTGGGAATTGGAGATCGTCACAATAGTAACATCATGGTGAAAGACGATGGACA
ACTGTTTCATATAGATTTTGGACACTTTTTGGATCACAAGAAGAAAAAATTTGGTTATAAACGAGAACGT
GTGCCATTTGTTTTGACACAGGATTTCTTAATAGTGATTAGTAAAGGAGCCCAAGAATGCACAAAGACAA
GAGAATTTGAGAGGTTTCAGGAGATGTGTTACAAGGCTTATCTAGCTATTCGACAGCATGCCAATCTCTT
CATAAATCTTTTCTCAATGATGCTTGGCTCTGGAATGCCAGAACTACAATCTTTTGATGACATTGCATAC
ATTCGAAAGACCCTAGCCTTAGATAAAACTGAGCAAGAGGCTTTGGAGTATTTCATGAAACAAATGAATG
ATGCACATCATGGTGGCTGGACAACAAAAATGGATTGGATCTTCCACACAATTAAACAGCATGCATTGAA
CTAGAACCCAGCTTTCTTGTACAAAGTGGTGATATCCAATTAACCCTCACTAAAGGGAATGTTTGTAAAT
GTATAGATAGCCCTATAGTGAGTCGTATTACCACCCAACTTTTCTATACAAAGTGGTTGATATCCAGCAC
AGTGGCGGCCGCTCGAGTCTAGAGGGCCCGCGGTTCGAAGGTAAGCCTATCCCTAACCCTCTCCTCGGTC
TCGATTCTACGCGTACCGGTTAGTAATGAGATCCCTCCCCCCCCCCTAACGTTACTGGCCGAAGCCGCTT
GGAATAAGGCCGGTGTGCGTTTGTCTATATGTTATTTTCCACCATATTGCCGTCTTTTGGCAATGTGAGG
GCCCGGAAACCTGGCCCTGTCTTCTTGACGAGCATTCCTAGGGGTCTTTCCCCTCTCGCCAAAGGAATGC
AAGGTCTGTTGAATGTCGTGAAGGAAGCAGTTCCTCTGGAAGCTTCTTGAAGACAAACAACGTCTGTAGC
GACCCTTTGCAGGCAGCGGAACCCCCCACCTGGCGACAGGTGCCTCTGCGGCCAAAAGCCACGTGTATAA
GATACACCTGCAAAGGCGGCACAACCCCAGTGCCACGTTGTGAGTTGGATAGTTGTGGAAAGAGTCAAAT
GGCTCTCCTCAAGCGTATTCAACAAGGGGCTGAAGGATGCCCAGAAGGTACCCCATTGTATGGGATCTGA
TCTGGGGCCTCGGTGCACATGCTTTACATGTGTTTAGTCGAGGTTAAAAAAACGTCTAGGCCCCCCGAAC
CACGGGGACGTGGTTTTCCTTTGAAAAACACGATGATAATATGGCCACACATATGACCGAGTACAAGCCC
ACGGTGCGCCTCGCCACCCGCGACGACGTCCCCAGGGCCGTACGCACCCTCGCCGCCGCGTTCGCCGACT
ACCCCGCCACGCGCCACACCGTCGATCCGGACCGCCACATCGAGCGGGTCACCGAGCTGCAAGAACTCTT
CCTCACGCGCGTCGGGCTCGACATCGGCAAGGTGTGGGTCGCGGACGACGGCGCCGCGGTGGCGGTCTGG
ACCACGCCGGAGAGCGTCGAAGCGGGGGCGGTGTTCGCCGAGATCGGCCCGCGCATGGCCGAGTTGAGCG
GTTCCCGGCTGGCCGCGCAGCAACAGATGGAAGGCCTCCTGGCGCCGCACCGGCCCAAGGAGCCCGCGTG
GTTCCTGGCCACCGTCGGCGTCTCGCCCGACCACCAGGGCAAGGGTCTGGGCAGCGCCGTCGTGCTCCCC
GGAGTGGAGGCGGCCGAGCGCGCCGGGGTGCCCGCCTTCCTGGAGACCTCCGCGCCCCGCAACCTCCCCT
TCTACGAGCGGCTCGGCTTCACCGTCACCGCCGACGTCGAGGTGCCCGAAGGACCGCGCACCTGGTGCAT
GACCCGCAAGCCCGGTGCCTAAATCGATAGATCCTAATCAACCTCTGGATTACAAAATTTGTGAAAGATT
GACTGGTATTCTTAACTATGTTGCTCCTTTTACGCTATGTGGATACGCTGCTTTAATGCCTTTGTATCAT
GCTATTGCTTCCCGTATGGCTTTCATTTTCTCCTCCTTGTATAAATCCTGGTTGCTGTCTCTTTATGAGG
AGTTGTGGCCCGTTGTCAGGCAACGTGGCGTGGTGTGCACTGTGTTTGCTGACGCAACCCCCACTGGTTG
GGGCATTGCCACCACCTGTCAGCTCCTTTCCGGGACTTTCGCTTTCCCCCTCCCTATTGCCACGGCGGAA
CTCATCGCCGCCTGCCTTGCCCGCTGCTGGACAGGGGCTCGGCTGTTGGGCACTGACAATTCCGTGGTGT
TGTCGGGGAAATCATCGTCCTTTCCTTGGCTGCTCGCCTGTGTTGCCACCTGGATTCTGCGCGGGACGTC
CTTCTGCTACGTCCCTTCGGCCCTCAATCCAGCGGACCTTCCTTCCCGCGGCCTGCTGCCGGCTCTGCGG
CCTCTTCCGCGTCTTCGCCTTCGCCCTCAGACGAGTCGGATCTCCCTTTGGGCCGCCTCCCCGCCTGAGA
TCCTTTAAGACCAATGACTTACAAGGCAGCTGTAGATCTTAGCCACTTTTTAAAAGAAAAGGGGGGACTG
GAAGGGCTAATTCACTCCCAACGAAGACAAGATCTGCTTTTTGCTTGTACTGGGTCTCTCTGGTTAGACC
AGATCTGAGCCTGGGAGCTCTCTGGCTAACTAGGGAACCCACTGCTTAAGCCTCAATAAAGCTTGCCTTG
AGTGCTTCAAGTAGTGTGTGCCCGTCTGTTGTGTGACTCTGGTAACTAGAGATCCCTCAGACCCTTTTAG
TCAGTGTGGAAAATCTCTAGCAGTAGTAGTTCATGTCATCTTATTATTCAGTATTTATAACTTGCAAAGA
AATGAATATCAGAGAGTGAGAGGCCCGGGTTAATTAAGGAAAGGGCTAGATCATTCTTGAAGACGAAAGG
GCCTCGTGATACGCCTATTTTTATAGGTTAATGTCATGATAATAATGGTTTCTTAGACGTCAGGTGGCAC
TTTTCGGGGAAATGTGCGCGGAACCCCTATTTGTTTATTTTTCTAAATACATTCAAATATGTATCCGCTC
ATGAGACAATAACCCTGATAAATGCTTCAATAATATTGAAAAAGGAAGAGTATGAGTATTCAACATTTCC
GTGTCGCCCTTATTCCCTTTTTTGCGGCATTTTGCCTTCCTGTTTTTGCTCACCCAGAAACGCTGGTGAA
AGTAAAAGATGCTGAAGATCAGTTGGGTGCACGAGTGGGTTACATCGAACTGGATCTCAACAGCGGTAAG
ATCCTTGAGAGTTTTCGCCCCGAAGAACGTTTTCCAATGATGAGCACTTTTAAAGTTCTGCTATGTGGCG
CGGTATTATCCCGTGTTGACGCCGGGCAAGAGCAACTCGGTCGCCGCATACACTATTCTCAGAATGACTT
GGTTGAGTACTCACCAGTCACAGAAAAGCATCTTACGGATGGCATGACAGTAAGAGAATTATGCAGTGCT
GCCATAACCATGAGTGATAACACTGCGGCCAACTTACTTCTGACAACGATCGGAGGACCGAAGGAGCTAA
CCGCTTTTTTGCACAACATGGGGGATCATGTAACTCGCCTTGATCGTTGGGAACCGGAGCTGAATGAAGC
CATACCAAACGACGAGCGTGACACCACGATGCCTGTAGCAATGGCAACAACGTTGCGCAAACTATTAACT
GGCGAACTACTTACTCTAGCTTCCCGGCAACAATTAATAGACTGGATGGAGGCGGATAAAGTTGCAGGAC
CACTTCTGCGCTCGGCCCTTCCGGCTGGCTGGTTTATTGCTGATAAATCTGGAGCCGGTGAGCGTGGGTC
TCGCGGTATCATTGCAGCACTGGGGCCAGATGGTAAGCCCTCCCGTATCGTAGTTATCTACACGACGGGG
AGTCAGGCAACTATGGATGAACGAAATAGACAGATCGCTGAGATAGGTGCCTCACTGATTAAGCATTGGT
AACTGTCAGACCAAGTTTACTCATATATACTTTAGATTGATTTAAAACTTCATTTTTAATTTAAAAGGAT
CTAGGTGAAGATCCTTTTTGATAATCTCATGACCAAAATCCCTTAACGTGAGTTTTCGTTCCACTGAGCG
TCAGACCCCGTAGAAAAGATCAAAGGATCTTCTTGAGATCCTTTTTTTCTGCGCGTAATCTGCTGCTTGC
AAACAAAAAAACCACCGCTACCAGCGGTGGTTTGTTTGCCGGATCAAGAGCTACCAACTCTTTTTCCGAA
GGTAACTGGCTTCAGCAGAGCGCAGATACCAAATACTGTTCTTCTAGTGTAGCCGTAGTTAGGCCACCAC
TTCAAGAACTCTGTAGCACCGCCTACATACCTCGCTCTGCTAATCCTGTTACCAGTGGCTGCTGCCAGTG
GCGATAAGTCGTGTCTTACCGGGTTGGACTCAAGACGATAGTTACCGGATAAGGCGCAGCGGTCGGGCTG
AACGGGGGGTTCGTGCACACAGCCCAGCTTGGAGCGAACGACCTACACCGAACTGAGATACCTACAGCGT
GAGCTATGAGAAAGCGCCACGCTTCCCGAAGGGAGAAAGGCGGACAGGTATCCGGTAAGCGGCAGGGTCG
GAACAGGAGAGCGCACGAGGGAGCTTCCAGGGGGAAACGCCTGGTATCTTTATAGTCCTGTCGGGTTTCG
CCACCTCTGACTTGAGCGTCGATTTTTGTGATGCTCGTCAGGGGGGCGGAGCCTATGGAAAAACGCCAGC
AACGCGGCCTTTTTACGGTTCCTGGCCTTTTGCTGGCCTTTTGCTCACATGTTCTTTCCTGCGTTATCCC
CTGATTCTGTGGATAACCGTATTACCGCCTTTGAGTGAGCTGATACCGCTCGCCGCAGCCGAACGACCGA
GCGCAGCGAGTCAGTGAGCGAGGAAGCGGAAGAGCGCCCAATACGCAAACCGCCTCTCCCCGCGCGTTGG
CCGATTCATTAATGCAGCAAGCTCATGGCTGACTAATTTTTTTTATTTATGCAGAGGCCGAGGCCGCCTC
GGCCTCTGAGCTATTCCAGAAGTAGTGAGGAGGCTTTTTTGGAGGCCTAGGCTTTTGCAAAAAGCTCCCC
GTGGCACGACAGGTTTCCCGACTGGAAAGCGGGCAGTGAGCGCAACGCAATTAATGTGAGTTAGCTCACT
CATTAGGCACCCCAGGCTTTACACTTTATGCTTCCGGCTCGTATGTTGTGTGGAATTGTGAGCGGATAAC
AATTTCACACAGGAAACAGCTATGACATGATTACGAATTTCACAAATAAAGCATTTTTTTCACTGCATTC
TAGTTGTGGTTTGTCCAAACTCATCAATGTATCTTATCATGTCTGGATCAACTGGATAACTCAAGCTAAC
CAAAATCATCCCAAACTTCCCACCCCATACCCTATTACCACTGCCAATTACCTGTGGTTTCATTTACTCT
AAACCTGTGATTCCTCTGAATTATTTTCATTTTAAAGAAATTGTATTTGTTAAATATGTACTACAAACTT
AGTAGT
