>Addgene plasmid #116540 | pHAGE-PIK3CA-R93W | depositor partial sequence | sequence record 219414 | insert
ATGCCTCCACGACCATCATCAGGTGAACTGTGGGGCATCCACTTGATGCCCCCAAGAATCCTAGTAGAAT
GTTTACTACCAAATGGAATGATAGTGACTTTAGAATGCCTCCGTGAGGCTACATTAATAACCATAAAGCA
TGAACTATTTAAAGAAGCAAGAAAATACCCCCTCCATCAACTTCTTCAAGATGAATCTTCTTACATTTTC
GTAAGTGTTACTCAAGAAGCAGAAAGGGAAGAATTTTTTGATGAAACAAGACGACTTTGTGACCTTTGGC
TTTTTCAACCCTTTTTAAAAGTAATTGAACCAGTAGGCAACCGTGAAGAAAAGATCCTCAATCGAGAAAT
TGGTTTTGCTATCGGCATGCCAGTGTGTGAATTTGATATGGTTAAAGATCCAGAAGTACAGGACTTCCGA
AGAAATATTCTGAACGTTTGTAAAGAAGCTGTGGATCTTAGGGACCTCAATTCACCTCATAGTAGAGCAA
TGTATGTCTATCCTCCAAATGTAGAATCTTCACCAGAATTGCCAAAGCACATATATAATAAATTAGATAA
AGGGCAAATAATAGTGGTGATCTGGGTAATAGTTTCTCCAAATAATGACAAGCAGAAGTATACTCTGAAA
ATCAACCATGACTGTGTACCAGAACAAGTAATTGCTGAAGCAATCAGGAAAAAAACTCGAAGTATGTTGC
TATCCTCTGAACAACTAAAACTCTGTGTTTTAGAATATCAGGGCAAGTATATTTTAAAAGTGTGTGGATG
TGATGAATACTTCCTAGAAAAATATCCTCTGAGTCAGTATAAGTATATAAGAAGCTGTATAATGCTTGGG
AGGATGCCCAATTTGATGTTGATGGCTAAAGAAAGCCTTTATTCTCAACTGCCAATGGACTGTTTTACAA
TGCCATCTTATTCCAGACGCATTTCCACAGCTACACCATATATGAATGGAGAAACATCTACAAAATCCCT
TTGGGTTATAAATAGTGCACTCAGAATAAAAATTCTTTGTGCAACCTACGTGAATGTAAATATTCGAGAC
ATTGATAAGATCTATGTTCGAACAGGTATCTACCATGGAGGAGAACCCTTATGTGACAATGTGAACACTC
AAAGAGTACCTTGTTCCAATCCCAGGTGGAATGAATGGCTGAATTATGATATATACATTCCTGATCTTCC
TCGTGCTGCTCGACTTTGCCTTTCCATTTGCTCTGTTAAAGGCCGAAAGGGTGCTAAAGAGGAACACTGT
CCATTGGCATGGGGAAATATAAACTTGTTTGATTACACAGACACTCTAGTATCTGGAAAAATGGCTTTGA
ATCTTTGGCCAGTACCTCATGGATTAGAAGATTTGCTGAACCCTATTGGTGTTACTGGATCAAATCCAAA
TAAAGAAACTCCATGCTTAGAGTTGGAGTTTGACTGGTTCAGCAGTGTGGTAAAGTTCCCAGATATGTCA
GTGATTGAAGAGCATGCCAATTGGTCTGTATCCCGAGAAGCAGGATTTAGCTATTCCCACGCAGGACTGA
GTAACAGACTAGCTAGAGACAATGAATTAAGGGAAAATGACAAAGAACAGCTCAAAGCAATTTCTACACG
AGATCCTCTCTCTGAAATCACTGAGCAGGAGAAAGATTTTCTATGGAGTCACAGACACTATTGTGTAACT
ATCCCCGAAATTCTACCCAAATTGCTTCTGTCTGTTAAATGGAATTCTAGAGATGAAGTAGCCCAGATGT
ATTGCTTGGTAAAAGATTGGCCTCCAATCAAACCTGAACAGGCTATGGAACTTCTGGACTGTAATTACCC
AGATCCTATGGTTCGAGGTTTTGCTGTTCGGTGCTTGGAAAAATATTTAACAGATGACAAACTTTCTCAG
TATTTAATTCAGCTAGTACAGGTCCTAAAATATGAACAATATTTGGATAACTTGCTTGTGAGATTTTTAC
TGAAGAAAGCATTGACTAATCAAAGGATTGGGCACTTTTTCTTTTGGCATTTAAAATCTGAGATGCACAA
TAAAACAGTTAGCCAGAGGTTTGGCCTGCTTTTGGAGTCCTATTGTCGTGCATGTGGGATGTATTTGAAG
CACCTGAATAGGCAAGTCGAGGCAATGGAAAAGCTCATTAACTTAACTGACATTCTCAAACAGGAGAAGA
AGGATGAAACACAAAAGGTACAGATGAAGTTTTTAGTTGAGCAAATGAGGCGACCAGATTTCATGGATGC
TCTACAGGGCTTTCTGTCTCCTCTAAACCCTGCTCATCAACTAGGAAACCTCAGGCTTGAAGAGTGTCGA
ATTATGTCCTCTGCAAAAAGGCCACTGTGGTTGAATTGGGAGAACCCAGACATCATGTCAGAGTTACTGT
TTCAGAACAATGAGATCATCTTTAAAAATGGGGATGATTTACGGCAAGATATGCTAACACTTCAAATTAT
TCGTATTATGGAAAATATCTGGCAAAATCAAGGTCTTGATCTTCGAATGTTACCTTATGGTTGTCTGTCA
ATCGGTGACTGTGTGGGACTTATTGAGGTGGTGCGAAATTCTCACACTATTATGCAAATTCAGTGCAAAG
GCGGCTTGAAAGGTGCACTGCAGTTCAACAGCCACACACTACATCAGTGGCTCAAAGACAAGAACAAAGG
AGAAATATATGATGCAGCCATTGACCTGTTTACACGTTCATGTGCTGGATACTGTGTAGCTACCTTCATT
TTGGGAATTGGAGATCGTCACAATAGTAACATCATGGTGAAAGACGATGGACAACTGTTTCATATAGATT
TTGGACACTTTTTGGATCACAAGAAGAAAAAATTTGGTTATAAACGAGAACGTGTGCCATTTGTTTTGAC
ACAGGATTTCTTAATAGTGATTAGTAAAGGAGCCCAAGAATGCACAAAGACAAGAGAATTTGAGAGGTTT
CAGGAGATGTGTTACAAGGCTTATCTAGCTATTCGACAGCATGCCAATCTCTTCATAAATCTTTTCTCAA
TGATGCTTGGCTCTGGAATGCCAGAACTACAATCTTTTGATGACATTGCATACATTCGAAAGACCCTAGC
CTTAGATAAAACTGAGCAAGAGGCTTTGGAGTATTTCATGAAACAAATGAATGATGCACATCATGGTGGC
TGGACAACAAAAATGGATTGGATCTTCCACACAATTAAACAGCATGCATTGAACTGA
